Addgene plasmid #205067: MTF1 deltaC9
Purpose: MTF1 protein expression
Depositing lab: Smita Patel. Depositing organization: Rutgers, The State University of New Jersey. Publication: The C-terminal tail of the yeast mitochondrial transcription factor Mtf1 coordinates template strand alignment, DNA scrunching and timely transition into elongation. Basu U, Lee SW, Deshpande A, Shen J, Sohn BK, Cho H, Kim H, Patel SS. Nucleic Acids Res. 2020 Mar 18;48(5):2604-2620. doi: 10.1093/nar/gkaa040. PubMed 31980825.
Backbone
  Vector backbone: pBR322
  Vector type: Bacterial Expression
Growth in bacteria
  Bacterial resistance: Ampicillin, 100 μg/mL
  Growth temperature: 37°C
  Growth strain: DH5alpha
  Copy number: Low Copy
Gene/Insert
  Gene/Insert name: MTF1
  Species: S. cerevisiae (budding yeast)
  Mutation: Lacks C-terminal 9 amino acids
  Entrez Gene: MTF1 (a.k.a. YMR228W)
  Cloning method: Unknown
Terms and licenses: Academic/Nonprofit Terms; Industry Terms: Not Available to Industry
How to cite: MTF1 deltaC9 was a gift from Smita Patel (Addgene plasmid # 205067 ; http://n2t.net/addgene:205067 ; RRID:Addgene_205067)
