[The description below was written by a language model from this plasmid's Addgene catalogue record and pLannotate feature annotations shown in this document.]
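Description:
MTF1 deltaC9 is a bacterial expression plasmid of about 5.3 kb for producing a truncated form of Mtf1, the Saccharomyces cerevisiae mitochondrial transcription factor that gives the core mitochondrial RNA polymerase its promoter selectivity. The catalogue lists the backbone as pBR322, and the feature table is consistent with a pBR322-derived trc-promoter expression vector. It carries a ColE1/pMB1-type origin, the bom mobility region, only a fragment of rop, and a β-lactamase gene with its own promoter for ampicillin selection. The record classes it as low copy.

The insert is the MTF1 coding sequence lacking the last nine C-terminal amino acids. It sits downstream of the hybrid trc promoter and a lac operator, so transcription is held off by lac repressor and can be induced with IPTG. The repressor is supplied from the plasmid itself by a lacI gene driven by the up-mutated lacIq promoter, making regulation independent of the host strain. Between the operator and the insert lie an rrnG antiterminator and a short synthetic minicistron with a ribosome binding site, elements intended to improve transcript read-through and translation initiation of the downstream cistron. A short fragment annotated as part of the capTEV composite tag lies immediately upstream of MTF1. It may correspond to an N-terminal histidine tag, but the record does not state the tagging explicitly. Transcription ends at a 5S rRNA segment followed by the rrnB T1 and T2 terminators.

The stated purpose is Mtf1 protein expression. The associated study examines how the C-terminal tail of Mtf1 contributes to template strand alignment, DNA scrunching and the transition from initiation to elongation, so this deletion variant presumably serves as a source of recombinant protein for such comparisons with full-length Mtf1.
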