Features (pLannotate 1.2.2; 18 found; start..end, strand, type, name):
    733..873     -  misc_feature   bom: basis of mobility region from pBR322
    975..1015    -  CDS            rop (fragment): Rop protein, which maintains plasmids at low copy number; rop
   1059..1136    +  promoter       lacIq promoter: lacI (mutant); In the lacIq allele, a single base change in the promoter boosts expression of the lacI gene about 10-fold.
   1137..2219    +  CDS            lacI: lac repressor; lacI; The lac repressor binds to the lac operator to inhibit transcription in E. coli. This inhibition can be relieved by adding lactose or isopropyl-β-D-thiogalactopyranoside (IPTG).
   2261..2278    +  promoter       tet promoter (fragment): E. coli promoter for tetracycline efflux protein gene
   2274..2375    -  CDS            yciV (fragment): RNAAM_ECOLI - Also known as trpH From Escherichia coli (strain K12).
   2451..2480    +  promoter       trc promoter: strong E. coli promoter; hybrid between the trp and lac UV5 promoters
   2488..2504    +  protein_bind   lac operator: The lac repressor binds to the lac operator to inhibit transcription in E. coli. This inhibition can be relieved by adding lactose or isopropyl-β-D-thiogalactopyranoside (IPTG). lac repressor encoded by lacI
   2521..2590    +  misc_feature   rrnG antiterminator: antiterminator from the E. coli rrnG leader region (Berg et al., 1989)
   2641..2667    +  CDS            minicistron: synthetic cistron containing a ribosome binding site (Shine-Dalgarno sequence), for enhancing the bacterial expression of a downstream cistron (Schoner, 1997) This first cistron should terminate 3 bp upstream of the ATG for the second cistron.
   2683..2703    +  CDS            capTEV™ (fragment): composite tag for in vivo biotinylation, TEV protease cleavage, and 6xHis tagging
   2713..3732    +  CDS            MTF1: MTF1_YEAST - Experimental evidence at protein level: Swiss-Prot protein existence level 1. Mitochondrial transcription factor that confers selective promoter recognition on the core subunit of the yeast mitochondrial RNA polymerase. Interacts with DNA in a non-specific manner. From Saccharomyces cerevisiae (strain ATCC 204508 / S288c) (Baker's yeast).
   3825..3940    +  ncRNA          5S rRNA: Accession: RF00001 - 5S ribosomal RNA
   3944..4030    +  terminator     rrnB T1 terminator: Escherichia coli rrnB; transcription terminator T1 from the E. coli rrnB gene
   4122..4149    +  terminator     rrnB T2 terminator: transcription terminator T2 from the E. coli rrnB gene
   4168..4259    +  promoter       AmpR promoter: bla
   4260..5120    +  CDS            AmpR: β-lactamase; bla; confers resistance to ampicillin, carbenicillin, and related antibiotics
   5291..547     +  rep_origin     ori (across the origin): high-copy-number ColE1/pMB1/pBR322/pUC origin of replication
>Addgene plasmid #205067 | MTF1 deltaC9 | addgene full sequence | sequence record 405683 | Addgene NGS Result
AAAAAAACCACCGCTACCAGCGGTGGTTTGTTTGCCGGATCAAGAGCTACCAACTCTTTTTCCGAAGGTA
ACTGGCTTCAGCAGAGCGCAGATACCAAATACTGTCCTTCTAGTGTAGCCGTAGTTAGGCCACCACTTCA
AGAACTCTGTAGCACCGCCTACATACCTCGCTCTGCTAATCCTGTTACCAGTGGCTGCTGCCAGTGGCGA
TAAGTCGTGTCTTACCGGGTTGGACTCAAGACGATAGTTACCGGATAAGGCGCAGCGGTCGGGCTGAACG
GGGGGTTCGTGCACACAGCCCAGCTTGGAGCGAACGACCTACACCGAACTGAGATACCTACAGCGTGAGC
TATGAGAAAGCGCCACGCTTCCCGAAGGGAGAAAGGCGGACAGGTATCCGGTAAGCGGCAGGGTCGGAAC
AGGAGAGCGCACGAGGGAGCTTCCAGGGGGAAACGCCTGGTATCTTTATAGTCCTGTCGGGTTTCGCCAC
CTCTGACTTGAGCGTCGATTTTTGTGATGCTCGTCAGGGGGGCGGAGCCTATGGAAAAACGCCAGCAACG
CGGCCTTTTTACGGTTCCTGGCCTTTTGCTGGCCTTTTGCTCACATGTTCTTTCCTGCGTTATCCCCTGA
TTCTGTGGATAACCGTATTACCGCCTTTGAGTGAGCTGATACCGCTCGCCGCAGCCGAACGACCGAGCGC
AGCGAGTCAGTGAGCGAGGAAGCGGAAGAGCGCCTGATGCGGTATTTTCTCCTTACGCATCTGTGCGGTA
TTTCACACCGCATATGGTGCACTCTCAGTACAATCTGCTCTGATGCCGCATAGTTAAGCCAGTATACACT
CCGCTATCGCTACGTGACTGGGTCATGGCTGCGCCCCGACACCCGCCAACACCCGCTGACGCGCCCTGAC
GGGCTTGTCTGCTCCCGGCATCCGCTTACAGACAAGCTGTGACCGTCTCCGGGAGCTGCATGTGTCAGAG
GTTTTCACCGTCATCACCGAAACGCGCGAGGCAGCAGATCAATTCGCGCGCGAAGGCGAAGCGGCATGCA
TTTACGTTGACACCATCGAATGGTGCAAAACCTTTCGCGGTATGGCATGATAGCGCCCGGAAGAGAGTCA
ATTCAGGGTGGTGAATGTGAAACCAGTAACGTTATACGATGTCGCAGAGTATGCCGGTGTCTCTTATCAG
ACCGTTTCCCGCGTGGTGAACCAGGCCAGCCACGTTTCTGCGAAAACGCGGGAAAAAGTGGAAGCGGCGA
TGGCGGAGCTGAATTACATTCCCAACCGCGTGGCACAACAACTGGCGGGCAAACAGTCGTTGCTGATTGG
CGTTGCCACCTCCAGTCTGGCCCTGCACGCGCCGTCGCAAATTGTCGCGGCGATTAAATCTCGCGCCGAT
CAACTGGGTGCCAGCGTGGTGGTGTCGATGGTAGAACGAAGCGGCGTCGAAGCCTGTAAAGCGGCGGTGC
ACAATCTTCTCGCGCAACGCGTCAGTGGGCTGATCATTAACTATCCGCTGGATGACCAGGATGCCATTGC
TGTGGAAGCTGCCTGCACTAATGTTCCGGCGTTATTTCTTGATGTCTCTGACCAGACACCCATCAACAGT
ATTATTTTCTCCCATGAAGACGGTACGCGACTGGGCGTGGAGCATCTGGTCGCATTGGGTCACCAGCAAA
TCGCGCTGTTAGCGGGCCCATTAAGTTCTGTCTCGGCGCGTCTGCGTCTGGCTGGCTGGCATAAATATCT
CACTCGCAATCAAATTCAGCCGATAGCGGAACGGGAAGGCGACTGGAGTGCCATGTCCGGTTTTCAACAA
ACCATGCAAATGCTGAATGAGGGCATCGTTCCCACTGCGATGCTGGTTGCCAACGATCAGATGGCGCTGG
GCGCAATGCGCGCCATTACCGAGTCCGGGCTGCGCGTTGGTGCGGATATCTCGGTAGTGGGATACGACGA
TACCGAAGACAGCTCATGTTATATCCCGCCGTTAACCACCATCAAACAGGATTTTCGCCTGCTGGGGCAA
ACCAGCGTGGACCGCTTGCTGCAACTCTCTCAGGGCCAGGCGGTGAAGGGCAATCAGCTGTTGCCCGTCT
CACTGGTGAAAAGAAAAACCACCCTGGCGCCCAATACGCAAACCGCCTCTCCCCGCGCGTTGGCCGATTC
ATTAATGCAGCTGGCACGACAGGTTTCCCGACTGGAAAGCGGGCAGTGAGCGCAACGCAATTAATGTAAG
TTAGCGCGAATTGATCTGGTTTGACAGCTTATCATCGACTGCACGGTGCACCAATGCTTCTGGCGTCAGG
CAGCCATCGGAAGCTGTGGTATGGCTGTGCAGGTCGTAAATCACTGCATAATTCGTGTCGCTCAAGGCGC
ACTCCCGTTCTGGATAATGTTTTTTGCGCCGACATCATAACGGTTCTGGCAAATATTCTGAAATGAGCTG
TTGACAATTAATCATCCGGCTCGTATAATGTGTGGAATTGTGAGCGGATAACAATTTCACACAGGAAACA
GCGCCGCTGAGAAAAAGCGAAGCGGCACTGCTCTTTAACAATTTATCAGACAATCTGTGTGGGCACTCGA
CCGGAATTATCGATTAACTTTATTATTAAAAATTAAAGAGGTATATATTAATGTATCGATTAAATAAGGA
GGAATAAACCATGGGGGGTTCTCATCATCATCATCATCATGGTATGGCTAGCTCTGTTCCAATCCCTGGT
ATTAAAGATATCTCCAAACTTAAGTTCTTTTATGGTTTCAAATATTTATGGAATCCAACAGTATACAATA
AAATCTTTGATAAGCTGGATTTAACTAAAACGTATAAACATCCAGAAGAATTGAAAGTACTTGACCTCTA
CCCTGGCGTTGGTATACAATCAGCTATTTTTTATAATAAATATTGCCCCCGCCAATATTCTTTACTGGAA
AAACGCTCAAGTCTCTACAAGTTTCTGAATGCAAAATTCGAAGGGTCTCCATTGCAAATTCTAAAAAGAG
ATCCATATGACTGGTCAACCTACTCGAATCTAATTGACGAAGAGCGAATATTTGTTCCTGAAGTTCAATC
CTCAGATCATATTAATGATAAATTTCTAACCGTTGCTAATGTGACGGGGGAGGGTTCTGAAGGTCTTATA
ATGCAGTGGCTGTCCTGTATTGGAAACAAGAACTGGTTGTATAGGTTTGGTAAAGTAAAGATGTTATTAT
GGATGCCAAGCACAACAGCTAGAAAACTTCTAGCTAGGCCAGGCATGCATTCTAGATCCAAATGTTCAGT
AGTAAGGGAGGCATTTACAGATACTAAACTCATTGCCATATCAGACGCAAATGAATTGAAGGGATTTGAT
AGTCAATGCATAGAAGAATGGGATCCCATTTTATTTAGTGCTGCGGAAATATGGCCTACAAAGGGAAAGC
CAATTGCGTTAGTAGAAATGGACCCAATTGACTTCGATTTTGACGTAGATAATTGGGATTATGTCACGAG
GCACTTAATGATTTTGAAAAGAACACCCTTGAATACTGTCATGGACTCGCTGGGACATGGTGGCCAACAA
TATTTTAATAGTAGAATCACTGACAAAGATCTGCTAAAAAAGTGTCCGATTGATTTGACAAATGACGAGT
TTATATATCTAACGAAATTATTCATGGAGTGGCCTTTCAAACCAGATATTTTAATGGATTTTGTTTAAAT
GTATCAAACAGAGCACTCTGGTTGAAAGCTTGGCTGTTTTGGCGGATGAGAGAAGATTTTCAGCCTGATA
CAGATTAAATCAGAACGCAGAAGCGGTCTGATAAAACAGAATTTGCCTGGCGGCAGTAGCGCGGTGGTCC
CACCTGACCCCATGCCGAACTCAGAAGTGAAACGCCGTAGCGCCGATGGTAGTGTGGGGTCTCCCCATGC
GAGAGTAGGGAACTGCCAGGCATCAAATAAAACGAAAGGCTCAGTCGAAAGACTGGGCCTTTCGTTTTAT
CTGTTGTTTGTCGGTGAACGCTCTCCTGAGTAGGACAAATCCGCCGGGAGCGGATTTGAACGTTGCGAAG
CAACGGCCCGGAGGGTGGCGGGCAGGACGCCCGCCATAAACTGCCAGGCATCAAATTAAGCAGAAGGCCA
TCCTGACGGATGGCCTTTTTGCGTTTCTACAAACTCTTTTGTTTATTTTTCTAAATACATTCAAATATGT
ATCCGCTCATGAGACAATAACCCTGATAAATGCTTCAATAATATTGAAAAAGGAAGAGTATGAGTATTCA
ACATTTCCGTGTCGCCCTTATTCCCTTTTTTGCGGCATTTTGCCTTCCTGTTTTTGCTCACCCAGAAACG
CTGGTGAAAGTAAAAGATGCTGAAGATCAGTTGGGTGCACGAGTGGGTTACATCGAACTGGATCTCAACA
GCGGTAAGATCCTTGAGAGTTTTCGCCCCGAAGAACGTTTTCCAATGATGAGCACTTTTAAAGTTCTGCT
ATGTGGCGCGGTATTATCCCGTGTTGACGCCGGGCAAGAGCAACTCGGTCGCCGCATACACTATTCTCAG
AATGACTTGGTTGAGTACTCACCAGTCACAGAAAAGCATCTTACGGATGGCATGACAGTAAGAGAATTAT
GCAGTGCTGCCATAACCATGAGTGATAACACTGCGGCCAACTTACTTCTGACAACGATCGGAGGACCGAA
GGAGCTAACCGCTTTTTTGCACAACATGGGGGATCATGTAACTCGCCTTGATCGTTGGGAACCGGAGCTG
AATGAAGCCATACCAAACGACGAGCGTGACACCACGATGCCTGTAGCAATGGCAACAACGTTGCGCAAAC
TATTAACTGGCGAACTACTTACTCTAGCTTCCCGGCAACAATTAATAGACTGGATGGAGGCGGATAAAGT
TGCAGGACCACTTCTGCGCTCGGCCCTTCCGGCTGGCTGGTTTATTGCTGATAAATCTGGAGCCGGTGAG
CGTGGGTCTCGCGGTATCATTGCAGCACTGGGGCCAGATGGTAAGCCCTCCCGTATCGTAGTTATCTACA
CGACGGGGAGTCAGGCAACTATGGATGAACGAAATAGACAGATCGCTGAGATAGGTGCCTCACTGATTAA
GCATTGGTAACTGTCAGACCAAGTTTACTCATATATACTTTAGATTGATTTAAAACTTCATTTTTAATTT
AAAAGGATCTAGGTGAAGATCCTTTTTGATAATCTCATGACCAAAATCCCTTAACGTGAGTTTTCGTTCC
ACTGAGCGTCAGACCCCGTAGAAAAGATCAAAGGATCTTCTTGAGATCCTTTTTTTCTGCGCGTAATCTG
CTGCTTGCAAAC
